Addgene plasmid #224710: pFBOH-MHL.mEGFP-CBX8
Purpose: Expresses N-terminal hexahistidine-tagged human CBX8 in insect cells, with a monomeric variant EGFP tag.
Depositing lab: Chen Davidovich. Depositing organization: Monash University. Publication: Dynamic PRC1-CBX8 stabilizes a porous structure of chromatin condensates. Uckelmann M, Levina V, Taveneau C, Han Ng X, Pandey V, Martinez J, Mendiratta S, Houx J, Boudes M, Venugopal H, Trepout S, Zhang Q, Flanigan S, Li M, Sierecki E, Gambin Y, Das PP, Bell O, de Marco A, Davidovich C. bioRxiv [Preprint]. 2024 Feb 12:2023.05.08.539931. doi: 10.1101/2023.05.08.539931. PubMed 38405976.
Backbone
  Vector backbone: pFBOH-MHL
  Backbone manufacturer: Structural Genomics Consortium
  Backbone size w/o insert (bp): 5459
  Total vector size (bp): 6626
  Vector type: Insect Expression
  Selectable markers: Gentamicin
Growth in bacteria
  Bacterial resistance: Ampicillin, 100 μg/mL
  Growth temperature: 37°C
  Growth strain: DH5alpha
  Copy number: High Copy
Gene/Insert
  Gene/Insert name: CBX8 (alt name: chromobox 8)
  Species: H. sapiens (human)
  Insert size (bp): 1167
  GenBank ID: 57332
  Entrez Gene: CBX8 (a.k.a. PC3, RC1)
  Promoter: Polyhedrin
  Tag / fusion protein: mEGFP (N terminal on insert)
  Cloning method: Gibson Cloning
  Sequencing primers: 5′ TGTACAAGAGTGGAAGTGAGCTT TCAGCGGTGGGG; 3′ CAAGCTTCGTCATCATCATCTTTT CTCTTTAAAAAAGCCT
Terms and licenses: Academic/Nonprofit Terms; Industry Terms
How to cite: pFBOH-MHL.mEGFP-CBX8 was a gift from Chen Davidovich (Addgene plasmid # 224710 ; http://n2t.net/addgene:224710 ; RRID:Addgene_224710)
