[The description below was written by a language model from this plasmid's Addgene catalogue record and pLannotate feature annotations shown in this document.]
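Description:
pFBOH-MHL.mEGFP-CBX8 is a 6.6 kb baculovirus transfer (donor) plasmid for insect cell expression, built on the pFBOH-MHL backbone from the Structural Genomics Consortium. It is maintained in E. coli at high copy through a ColE1/pUC-type origin and selected with ampicillin via the β-lactamase gene; an f1 origin is also present. The expression cassette sits between the Tn7R and Tn7L ends of a mini-Tn7 element, together with a gentamicin acetyltransferase gene driven by the Pc integron promoter. This arrangement is characteristic of Tn7-based bacmid systems. The segment flanked by the Tn7 ends can be transposed into a baculovirus shuttle genome carried in E. coli, with gentamicin resistance marking the transposed cassette. The resulting recombinant bacmid is then used to generate virus for infecting insect cells.

The payload is transcribed from the Autographa californica polyhedrin promoter, a very strong late baculoviral promoter, and terminated by an SV40 polyadenylation signal. The open reading frame begins with an N-terminal hexahistidine tag. The annotation detects a short fragment matching a composite His/TEV tag here, but the record does not explicitly confirm a protease cleavage site. The tag is followed by a monomeric variant of EGFP and then full-length human CBX8 (chromobox 8), inserted by Gibson assembly. CBX8 is a chromodomain subunit of Polycomb repressive complex 1, which maintains transcriptional repression of target genes. The construct is intended for producing fluorescently labelled, affinity-purifiable CBX8 in insect cells. The associated work concerns PRC1-CBX8 and the structure of chromatin condensates, which is consistent with using the protein for fluorescence-based in vitro studies.
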