Features (pLannotate 1.2.2; 17 found; start..end, strand, type, name):
      1..589     +  rep_origin     ori: high-copy-number ColE1/pMB1/pBR322/pUC origin of replication
    775..826     -  misc_feature   bom (fragment): basis of mobility region from pBR322
    894..1118    -  mobile_element Tn7R: mini-Tn7 element (right end of the Tn7 transposon) Tn7
   1185..1718    -  CDS            GmR: gentamycin acetyltransferase; aacC1; confers resistance to gentamycin
   1888..1916    -  promoter       Pc promoter: intI1 (promoter lies within the coding sequence); class 1 integron promoter
   1894..2241    -  CDS            YPR2_ECOLX (fragment): Protein predicted: Swiss-Prot protein existence level 4. From Escherichia coli.
   2268..2359    +  promoter       polyhedrin promoter: polh from Autographa californica; promoter for the baculovirus polyhedrin gene
   2416..2434    +  CDS            capTEV™ (fragment): composite tag for in vivo biotinylation, TEV protease cleavage, and 6xHis tagging
   2469..3185    +  CDS            EGFP: EGFP is a basic (constitutively fluorescent) green fluorescent protein published in 1996, derived from Aequorea victoria. It is reported to be a rapidly-maturing weak dimer with moderate acid sensitivity.
   3195..4358    +  CDS            CBX8: CBX8_HUMAN - Also known as PC3, RC1. Experimental evidence at protein level: Swiss-Prot protein existence level 1. Component of a Polycomb group (PcG) multiprotein PRC1-like complex, a complex class required to maintain the transcriptionally repressive state of many genes, including Hox genes, throughout development. PcG PRC1 complex acts via chromatin remodeling and modification of histones; it mediates monoubiquitination of histone H2A 'Lys-119', rendering chromatin heritably changed in its expressibility. From Homo sapiens (Human).
   4393..4476    +  CDS            large T antigen (fragment): large T antigen from SV40 (simian virus 40)
   4499..4633    +  polyA_signal   SV40 poly(A) signal: SV40 polyadenylation signal
   4662..4827    -  mobile_element Tn7L: mini-Tn7 element (left end of the Tn7 transposon) Tn7
   4990..5006    +  CDS            lacZα (fragment): LacZα fragment of β-galactosidase; lacZ fragment
   5011..5465    +  rep_origin     f1 ori (sequence partly withheld): f1 bacteriophage origin of replication; arrow indicates direction of (+) strand synthesis
   5491..5595    +  promoter       AmpR promoter: bla
   5596..6456    +  CDS            AmpR: β-lactamase; bla; confers resistance to ampicillin, carbenicillin, and related antibiotics
>Addgene plasmid #224710 | pFBOH-MHL.mEGFP-CBX8 | addgene full sequence | sequence record 449677 | Addgene NGS Result
TTGAGATCCTTTTTTTCTGCGCGTAATCTGCTGCTTGCAAACAAAAAAACCACCGCTACCAGCGGTGGTT
TGTTTGCCGGATCAAGAGCTACCAACTCTTTTTCCGAAGGTAACTGGCTTCAGCAGAGCGCAGATACCAA
ATACTGTTCTTCTAGTGTAGCCGTAGTTAGGCCACCACTTCAAGAACTCTGTAGCACCGCCTACATACCT
CGCTCTGCTAATCCTGTTACCAGTGGCTGCTGCCAGTGGCGATAAGTCGTGTCTTACCGGGTTGGACTCA
AGACGATAGTTACCGGATAAGGCGCAGCGGTCGGGCTGAACGGGGGGTTCGTGCACACAGCCCAGCTTGG
AGCGAACGACCTACACCGAACTGAGATACCTACAGCGTGAGCTATGAGAAAGCGCCACGCTTCCCGAAGG
GAGAAAGGCGGACAGGTATCCGGTAAGCGGCAGGGTCGGAACAGGAGAGCGCACGAGGGAGCTTCCAGGG
GGAAACGCCTGGTATCTTTATAGTCCTGTCGGGTTTCGCCACCTCTGACTTGAGCGTCGATTTTTGTGAT
GCTCGTCAGGGGGGCGGAGCCTATGGAAAAACGCCAGCAACGCGGCCTTTTTACGGTTCCTGGCCTTTTG
CTGGCCTTTTGCTCACATGTTCTTTCCTGCGTTATCCCCTGATTCTGTGGATAACCGTATTACCGCCTTT
GAGTGAGCTGATACCGCTCGCCGCAGCCGAACGACCGAGCGCAGCGAGTCAGTGAGCGAGGAAGCGGAAG
AGCGCCTGATGCGGTATTTTCTCCTTACGCATCTGTGCGGTATTTCACACCGCATAGACCAGCCGCGTAA
CCTGGCAAAATCGGTTACGGTTGAGTAATAAATGGATGCCCTGCGTAAGCGGGTGTGGGCGGACAATAAA
GTCTTAAACTGAACAAAATAGATCTAAACTATGACAATAAAGTCTTAAACTAGACAGAATAGTTGTAAAC
TGAAATCAGTCCAGTTATGCTGTGAAAAAGCATACTGGACTTTTGTTATGGCTAAAGCAAACTCTTCATT
TTCTGAAGTGCAAATTGCCCGTCGTATTAAAGAGGGGCGTGGCCAAGGGCATGGTAAAGACTATATTCGC
GGCGTTGTGACAATTTACCGAACAACTCCGCGGCCGGGAAGCCGATCTCGGCTTGAACGAATTGTTAGGT
GGCGGTACTTGGGTCGATATCAAAGTGCATCACTTCTTCCCGTATGCCCAACTTTGTATAGAGAGCCACT
GCGGGATCGTCACCGTAATCTGCTTGCACGTAGATCACATAAGCACCAAGCGCGTTGGCCTCATGCTTGA
GCAGATTGATGAGCGCGGTGGCAATGCCCTGCCTCCGGTGCTCGCCGGAGACTGCGAGATCATAGATATA
GATCTCACTACGCGGCTGCTCAAACTTGGGCAGAACGTAAGCCGCGAGAGCGCCAACAACCGCTTCTTGG
TCGAAGGCAGCAAGCGCGATGAATGTCTTACTACGGAGCAAGTTCCCGAGGTAATCGGAGTCCGGCTGAT
GTTGGGAGTAGGTGGCTACGTCTCCGAACTCACGACCGAAAAGATCAAGAGCAGCCCGCATGGATTTGAC
TTGGTCAGGGCCGAGCCTACATGTGCGAATGATGCCCATACTTGAGCCACCTAACTTTGTTTTAGGGCGA
CTGCCCTGCTGCGTAACATCGTTGCTGCTCCATAACATCAAACATCGACCCACGGCGTAACGCGCTTGCT
GCTTGGATGCCCGAGGCATAGACTGTACAAAAAAACAGTCATAACAAGCCATGAAAACCGCCACTGCGCC
GTTACCACCGCTGCGTTCGGTCAAGGTTCTGGACCAGTTGCGTGAGCGCATACGCTACTTGCATTACAGT
TTACGAACCGAACAGGCTTATGTCAACTGGGTTCGTGCCTTCATCCGTTTCCACGGTGTGCGTCACCCGG
CAACCTTGGGCAGCAGCGAAGTCGAGGCATTTCTGTCCTGGCTGGCGAACGAGCGCAAGGTTTCGGTCTC
CACGCATCGTCAGGCATTGGCGGCCTTGCTGTTCTTCTACGGCAAGGTGCTGTGCACGGATCTGCCCTGG
CTTCAGGAGATCGGAAGACCTCGGCCGTCGCGGCGCTTGCCGGTGGTGCTGACCCCGGATGAAGTGGTTC
GCATCCTCGGTTTTCTGGAAGGCGAGCATCGTTTGTTCGCCCAGGACTCTAGCTATAGTTCTAGTGGTTG
GCTACGTATACTCCGGAATATTAATAGATCATGGAGATAATTAAAATGATAACCATCTCGCAAATAAATA
AGTATTTTACTGTTTTCGTAACAGTTTTGTAATAAAAAAACCTATAAATATTCCGGATTATTCATACCGT
CCCACCATCGGGCGCGGATCTCGGTCCGAAAACCATGCATCATCATCATCATCACAGCAGCGGCAGAGAA
AACTTGTATTTCCAGGGCATGGTGAGCAAGGGCGAGGAGCTGTTCACCGGGGTGGTGCCCATCCTGGTCG
AGCTGGACGGCGACGTAAACGGCCACAAGTTCAGCGTGTCCGGCGAGGGCGAGGGCGATGCCACCTACGG
CAAGCTGACCCTGAAGTTCATCTGCACCACCGGCAAGCTGCCCGTGCCCTGGCCCACCCTCGTGACCACC
CTGACCTACGGCGTGCAGTGCTTCAGCCGCTACCCCGACCACATGAAGCAGCACGACTTCTTCAAGTCCG
CCATGCCCGAAGGCTACGTCCAGGAGCGCACCATCTTCTTCAAGGACGACGGCAACTACAAGACCCGCGC
CGAGGTGAAGTTCGAGGGCGACACCCTGGTGAACCGCATCGAGCTGAAGGGCATCGACTTCAAGGAGGAC
GGCAACATCCTGGGGCACAAGCTGGAGTACAACTACAACAGCCACAACGTCTATATCATGGCCGACAAGC
AGAAGAACGGCATCAAGGTGAACTTCAAGATCCGCCACAACATCGAGGACGGCAGCGTGCAGCTCGCCGA
CCACTACCAGCAGAACACCCCCATCGGCGACGGCCCCGTGCTGCTGCCCGACAACCACTACCTGAGCACC
CAGTCCGCCCTGAGCAAAGACCCCAACGAGAAGCGCGATCACATGGTCCTGCTGGAGTTCGTGACCGCCG
CCGGGATCACTCTCGGCATGGACGAGCTGTACAAGAGTGGAAGTGAGCTTTCAGCGGTGGGGGAGCGGGT
GTTCGCGGCCGAAGCCCTCCTGAAGCGGCGCATACGGAAAGGACGCATGGAATACCTCGTGAAATGGAAG
GGATGGTCGCAGAAGTACAGCACATGGGAACCGGAGGAAAACATCCTGGATGCTCGCTTGCTCGCAGCCT
TTGAGGAAAGGGAAAGAGAGATGGAGCTCTATGGCCCCAAAAAGCGTGGACCCAAGCCCAAAACCTTCCT
CCTCAAAGCGCAGGCCAAGGCAAAGGCCAAAACTTACGAGTTTCGAAGTGACTCAGCCAGGGGCATCCGG
ATCCCCTACCCTGGCCGCTCGCCCCAGGACCTGGCCTCCACTTCCCGGGCCCGGGAGGGCCTTCGAAACA
TGGGTTTGTCCCCGCCAGCGAGCAGCACCAGCACCAGCAGTACCTGCCGCGCAGAGGCCCCTCGGGACCG
GGACCGCGACCGGGATAGGGACCGGGAGCGGGATCGAGAAAGGGAGAGGGAGCGAGAGAGGGAGCGGGAA
CGTGAGAGGGAACGAGAGCGGGGTACCAGCAGAGTGGATGACAAGCCCAGCTCACCGGGGGACAGCTCGA
AGAAGCGAGGCCCCAAGCCCCGGAAGGAGCTCCCGGACCCCTCACAGAGGCCCTTAGGCGAACCCAGCGC
CGGCCTCGGAGAGTACCTCAAGGGCAGGAAGCTGGACGACACCCCTTCCGGGGCAGGAAAGTTTCCAGCC
GGCCACAGTGTGATCCAGCTGGCCCGAAGACAGGACTCGGACCTGGTGCAGTGTGGTGTGACCAGCCCTA
GCTCAGCTGAGGCCACGGGCAAACTGGCTGTGGACACCTTCCCGGCCAGGGTGATAAAGCACAGGGCTGC
CTTCCTGGAGGCCAAAGGCCAGGGTGCCCTAGATCCCAATGGCACCCGGGTCCGACATGGCTCAGGCCCC
CCCAGCTCTGGGGGGGGCCTGTACCGGGACATGGGGGCCCAGGGGGGAAGGCCCTCCCTCATCGCCAGGA
TCCCTGTGGCCAGAATCCTGGGGGACCCGGAGGAAGAGTCCTGGAGCCCCTCCCTGACTAACCTGGAGAA
GGTGGTGGTCACGGACGTGACCTCAAACTTTTTGACCGTCACCATTAAGGAAAGTAACACGGACCAAGGC
TTTTTTAAAGAGAAAAGATGATGATGACGAAGCTTGTCGAGAAGTACTAGAGGATCATAATCAGCCATAC
CACATTTGTAGAGGTTTTACTTGCTTTAAAAAACCTCCCACACCTCCCCCTGAACCTGAAACATAAAATG
AATGCAATTGTTGTTGTTAACTTGTTTATTGCAGCTTATAATGGTTACAAATAAAGCAATAGCATCACAA
ATTTCACAAATAAAGCATTTTTTTCACTGCATTCTAGTTGTGGTTTGTCCAAACTCATCAATGTATCTTA
TCATGTCTGGATCTGATCACTGATATCGCCTAGGAGATCCGAACCAGATAAGTGAAATCTAGTTCCAAAC
TATTTTGTCATTTTTAATTTTCGTATTAGCTTACGACGCTACACCCAGTTCCCATCTATTTTGTCACTCT
TCCCTAAATAATCCTTAAAAACTCCATTTCCACCCCTCCCAGTTCCCAACTATTTTGTCCGCCCACAGCG
GGGCATTTTTCTTCCTGTTATGTTTTTAATCAAACATCCTGCCAACTCCATGTGACAAACCGTCATCTTC
GGCTACTTTTTCTCTGTCACAGAATGAAAATTTTTCTGTCATCTCTTCGTTATTAATGTTTGTAATTGAC
TGAATATCAACGCTTATTTGCAGCCTGAATGGCGAATGGG
[124 nt withheld, positions 5011-5134]
C
[91 nt withheld, positions 5136-5226]
A
[49 nt withheld, positions 5228-5276]
CCTTTGACGTTGGAGTCCACGTTCTT
[37 nt withheld, positions 5303-5339]
ACCCTATCTCGGTCTATTCTTTTGATTTATAAGGGATTTTGCCGATTTCGGCCTATTGGTTAAAAAATGA
GCTGATTTAACAAAAATTTAACGCGAATTTTAACAAAATATTAACGCTTACAATTTAGGTGGCACTTTTC
GGGGAAATGTGCGCGGAACCCCTATTTGTTTATTTTTCTAAATACATTCAAATATGTATCCGCTCATGAG
ACAATAACCCTGATAAATGCTTCAATAATATTGAAAAAGGAAGAGTATGAGTATTCAACATTTCCGTGTC
GCCCTTATTCCCTTTTTTGCGGCATTTTGCCTTCCTGTTTTTGCTCACCCAGAAACGCTGGTGAAAGTAA
AAGATGCTGAAGATCAGTTGGGTGCACGAGTGGGTTACATCGAACTGGATCTCAACAGCGGTAAGATCCT
TGAGAGTTTTCGCCCCGAAGAACGTTTTCCAATGATGAGCACTTTTAAAGTTCTGCTATGTGGCGCGGTA
TTATCCCGTATTGACGCCGGGCAAGAGCAACTCGGTCGCCGCATACACTATTCTCAGAATGACTTGGTTG
AGTACTCACCAGTCACAGAAAAGCATCTTACGGATGGCATGACAGTAAGAGAATTATGCAGTGCTGCCAT
AACCATGAGTGATAACACTGCGGCCAACTTACTTCTGACAACGATCGGAGGACCGAAGGAGCTAACCGCT
TTTTTGCACAACATGGGGGATCATGTAACTCGCCTTGATCGTTGGGAACCGGAGCTGAATGAAGCCATAC
CAAACGACGAGCGTGACACCACGATGCCTGTAGCAATGGCAACAACGTTGCGCAAACTATTAACTGGCGA
ACTACTTACTCTAGCTTCCCGGCAACAATTAATAGACTGGATGGAGGCGGATAAAGTTGCAGGACCACTT
CTGCGCTCGGCCCTTCCGGCTGGCTGGTTTATTGCTGATAAATCTGGAGCCGGTGAGCGTGGGTCTCGCG
GTATCATTGCAGCACTGGGGCCAGATGGTAAGCCCTCCCGTATCGTAGTTATCTACACGACGGGGAGTCA
GGCAACTATGGATGAACGAAATAGACAGATCGCTGAGATAGGTGCCTCACTGATTAAGCATTGGTAACTG
TCAGACCAAGTTTACTCATATATACTTTAGATTGATTTAAAACTTCATTTTTAATTTAAAAGGATCTAGG
TGAAGATCCTTTTTGATAATCTCATGACCAAAATCCCTTAACGTGAGTTTTCGTTCCACTGAGCGTCAGA
CCCCGTAGAAAAGATCAAAGGATCTTC
